Addgene plasmid #139832: pFUW-tetO-Stat5
Purpose: doxycycline-inducible expression of mouse Stat5 in mammalian cells
Depositing lab: Filipe Pereira. Depositing organization: Lund University. Publication: Direct reprogramming of fibroblasts into antigen-presenting dendritic cells. Rosa FF, Pires CF, Kurochkin I, Ferreira AG, Gomes AM, Palma LG, Shaiv K, Solanas L, Azenha C, Papatsenko D, Schulz O, Reis e Sousa C, Pereira CF. Sci Immunol. 2018 Dec 7;3(30). pii: 3/30/eaau4292. doi: 10.1126/sciimmunol.aau4292. PubMed 30530727.
Backbone
  Vector backbone: pFUW-tetO
  Vector type: Mammalian Expression, Lentiviral
Growth in bacteria
  Bacterial resistance: Ampicillin, 100 μg/mL
  Growth temperature: 37°C
  Growth strain: NEB Stable
  Copy number: High Copy
Gene/Insert
  Gene/Insert name: Stat5
  Species: M. musculus (mouse)
  Insert size (bp): 2295
  GenBank ID: NM_011488.3
  Entrez Gene: Stat5a (a.k.a. STAT5)
  Promoter: TRE-mCMV
  Cloning method: Restriction Enzyme; 5′ cloning site EcoRI (unknown if destroyed); 3′ cloning site EcoRI (unknown if destroyed)
  Sequencing primers: 5′ TCCACGCTGTTTTGACCTCC
Terms and licenses: Academic/Nonprofit Terms; Industry Terms: Not Available to Industry
How to cite: pFUW-tetO-Stat5 was a gift from Filipe Pereira (Addgene plasmid # 139832 ; http://n2t.net/addgene:139832 ; RRID:Addgene_139832)
