[The description below was written by a language model from this plasmid's Addgene catalogue record and pLannotate feature annotations shown in this document.]
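Description:
pFUW-tetO-Stat5 is an HIV-1-based lentiviral transfer plasmid built on the pFUW-tetO backbone for doxycycline-inducible expression of mouse Stat5 (Stat5a) in mammalian cells. It is maintained in E. coli as a high-copy plasmid through a ColE1/pUC-type origin and selected with ampicillin via the β-lactamase gene. An f1 origin is also present. Outside the viral unit, the backbone carries an SV40 promoter/EM7 promoter–driven BleoR cassette with an SV40 poly(A) signal. Because it lies beyond the 3′ LTR, it would not be transferred with the packaged genome.

The viral genome is transcribed from a CMV enhancer/promoter fused to a truncated 5′ LTR, an arrangement typical of Tat-independent lentiviral vectors. This is followed by the Ψ packaging signal with a gag fragment, the Rev response element for nuclear export of the full-length RNA, and the cPPT/CTS, which aids nuclear import of the reverse-transcribed genome. The internal expression cassette consists of a tetracycline response element with seven tetO copies joined to a minimal CMV promoter, driving the Stat5a coding sequence, which was inserted at EcoRI sites. A WPRE downstream enhances transcript stability and expression, and the unit ends in a truncated LTR followed by a bGH poly(A) signal.

The TRE-minimal CMV promoter is silent on its own, so induction requires a tetracycline-controlled transactivator supplied separately; none is annotated on this plasmid. The annotated Stat5a feature is slightly longer than the insert size listed in the catalogue. The associated work concerns direct reprogramming of fibroblasts into antigen-presenting dendritic cells, which suggests use as a transcription factor delivery vector in such experiments.
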