Features (pLannotate 1.2.2; 32 found; start..end, strand, type, name):
    142..259     +  misc_feature   cPPT/CTS: central polypurine tract and central termination sequence of HIV-1
    316..586     +  protein_bind   tetracycline response element: contains seven copies of the tetracycline operator tetO tetracycline repressor TetR
    597..614     +  misc_feature   MCS (fragment): pUC18/19 multiple cloning site
    619..657     +  promoter       minimal CMV promoter: human cytomegalovirus (CMV) immediate early promoter
    757..3135    +  CDS            Stat5a: STA5A_MOUSE - Also known as Mgf, Mpf. Experimental evidence at protein level: Swiss-Prot protein existence level 1. Carries out a dual function: signal transduction and activation of transcription. Mediates cellular responses to the cytokine KITLG/SCF and other growth factors. May mediate cellular responses to activated FGFR1, FGFR2, FGFR3 and FGFR4. Binds to the GAS element and activates PRL-induced transcription. Regulates the expression of milk proteins during lactation. From Mus musculus (Mouse).
   3139..3163    +  misc_feature   MCS (fragment): pBluescript multiple cloning site
   3163..3751    +  misc_feature   WPRE: woodchuck hepatitis virus posttranscriptional regulatory element
   3688..4269    +  CDS            nef (fragment): NEF_HV1H2 - Experimental evidence at protein level: Swiss-Prot protein existence level 1. Extracellular Nef protein targets CD4(+) T-lymphocytes for apoptosis by interacting with CXCR4 surface receptors. From Human immunodeficiency virus type 1 group M subtype B (isolate HXB2) (HIV-1).
   4276..4456    +  LTR            5' LTR (truncated): truncated 5' long terminal repeat (LTR) from HIV-1
   4488..4712    +  polyA_signal   bGH poly(A) signal: bovine growth hormone polyadenylation signal
   4716..4737    +  promoter       SV40 promoter (fragment): SV40 enhancer and early promoter
   4758..5186    +  rep_origin     f1 ori (sequence partly withheld): f1 bacteriophage origin of replication; arrow indicates direction of (+) strand synthesis
   5200..5529    +  promoter       SV40 promoter: SV40 enhancer and early promoter
   5577..5624    +  promoter       EM7 promoter: synthetic bacterial promoter&nbsp
   5643..6017    +  CDS            BleoR: antibiotic-binding protein; Sh ble from Streptoalloteichus hindustanus; confers resistance to bleomycin, phleomycin, and Zeocin™
   6027..6152    +  CDS            ble (fragment): BLE_KLEPN - Experimental evidence at protein level: Swiss-Prot protein existence level 1. Binding protein with a strong affinity to the bleomycin family of antibiotics. Binds to CL990; an antimitotic-antibiotic compound. From Klebsiella pneumoniae.
   6147..6268    +  polyA_signal   SV40 poly(A) signal: SV40 polyadenylation signal
   6339..6361    -  protein_bind   lac operator (fragment): The lac repressor binds to the lac operator to inhibit transcription in E. coli. This inhibition can be relieved by adding lactose or isopropyl-β-D-thiogalactopyranoside (IPTG). lac repressor encoded by lacI
   6365..6395    -  promoter       lac promoter: promoter for the E. coli lac operon
   6410..6431    -  protein_bind   CAP binding site: CAP binding activates transcription in the presence of cAMP. E. coli catabolite activator protein
   6444..6536    -  CDS            lacI (fragment): lac repressor; lacI; The lac repressor binds to the lac operator to inhibit transcription in E. coli. This inhibition can be relieved by adding lactose or isopropyl-β-D-thiogalactopyranoside (IPTG).
   6719..7307    -  rep_origin     ori: high-copy-number ColE1/pMB1/pBR322/pUC origin of replication
   7478..8338    -  CDS            AmpR: β-lactamase; bla; confers resistance to ampicillin, carbenicillin, and related antibiotics
   8339..8443    -  promoter       AmpR promoter: bla
   8502..8554    -  misc_feature   bom (fragment): basis of mobility region from pBR322
   8709..9088    +  enhancer       CMV enhancer: human cytomegalovirus immediate early enhancer
   9089..9288    +  promoter       CMV promoter: human cytomegalovirus (CMV) immediate early promoter
   9306..9486    +  LTR            5' LTR (truncated): truncated 5' long terminal repeat (LTR) from HIV-1
   9533..9658    +  misc_feature   HIV-1 Ψ: packaging signal of human immunodeficiency virus type 1
   9642..10005   +  CDS            HIV-1 gag (fragment): gag protein from human immunodeficiency virus 1; gag
  10151..10384   +  misc_feature   RRE: The Rev response element (RRE) of HIV-1 allows for Rev-dependent mRNA export from the nucleus to the cytoplasm.
  10761..92      +  CDS            Rev (fragment) (across the origin): human immunodeficiency virus 1 (HIV-1) Rev protein; rev; enhances nuclear export of unspliced and incompletely spliced viral mRNAs
>Addgene plasmid #139832 | pFUW-tetO-Stat5 | addgene full sequence | sequence record 292073 | Addgene NGS Result
CCAACCCCGAGGGGACCCGACAGGCCCGAAGGAATAGAAGAAGAAGGTGGAGAGAGAGACAGAGACAGAT
CCATTCGATTAGTGAACGGATCGGCACTGCGTGCGCCAATTCTGCAGACAAATGGCAGTATTCATCCACA
ATTTTAAAAGAAAAGGGGGGATTGGGGGGTACAGTGCAGGGGAAAGAATAGTAGACATAATAGCAACAGA
CATACAAACTAAAGAATTACAAAAACAAATTACAAAAATTCAAAATTTTCGGGTTTATTACAGGGACAGC
AGAGATCCAGTTTGGTTAGATCTCGAGTTTACCACTCCCTATCAGTGATAGAGAAAAGTGAAAGTCGAGT
TTACCACTCCCTATCAGTGATAGAGAAAAGTGAAAGTCGAGTTTACCACTCCCTATCAGTGATAGAGAAA
AGTGAAAGTCGAGTTTACCACTCCCTATCAGTGATAGAGAAAAGTGAAAGTCGAGTTTACCACTCCCTAT
CAGTGATAGAGAAAAGTGAAAGTCGAGTTTACCACTCCCTATCAGTGATAGAGAAAAGTGAAAGTCGAGT
TTACCACTCCCTATCAGTGATAGAGAAAAGTGAAAGTCGAGCTCGGTACCCGGGTCGAGGTAGGCGTGTA
CGGTGGGAGGCCTATATAAGCAGAGCTCGTTTAGTGAACCGTCAGATCGCCTGGAGACGCCATCCACGCT
GTTTTGACCTCCATAGAAGACACCGGGACCGATCCAGCCTCCGCGGCCCCGAATTCATGGCGGGCTGGAT
TCAGGCCCAGCAGCTTCAGGGAGATGCCCTGCGCCAGATGCAAGTGTTGTATGGGCAGCATTTCCCCATC
GAGGTCCGGCACTACCTGGCCCAGTGGATCGAGAGCCAGCCGTGGGATGCTATTGACTTGGATAATCCCC
AGGACCGAGGTCAGGCCACCCAACTCCTGGAGGGCCTGGTGCAGGAGCTGCAGAAGAAGGCGGAGCACCA
GGTGGGGGAAGATGGGTTTTTGCTGAAGATCAAGCTGGGGCACTATGCCACACAGCTCCAGAACACGTAT
GACCGCTGTCCCATGGAGCTGGTTCGCTGTATCCGTCACATTCTGTACAACGAACAGAGGCTGGTTCGCG
AAGCCAACAATTGCAGCTCCCCTGCTGGTGTCCTGGTTGACGCCATGTCCCAGAAGCACCTTCAGATCAA
CCAAAGGTTTGAGGAGCTGCGCCTGATCACACAGGACACGGAGAACGAGCTGAAGAAGCTGCAGCAGACC
CAAGAGTACTTCATCATCCAGTACCAGGAGAGCCTGCGGATCCAAGCTCAGTTTGCCCAGCTGGGCCAGC
TGAACCCCCAGGAGCGCATGAGCAGGGAGACGGCCCTCCAGCAGAAGCAAGTGTCCCTGGAGACCTGGCT
GCAGCGAGAGGCACAGACACTGCAGCAGTACCGAGTGGAGCTGGCTGAGAAGCACCAGAAGACCCTGCAG
CTGCTGCGGAAGCAGCAGACCATCATCCTGGACGACGAGCTGATCCAGTGGAAGCGGAGACAGCAGCTGG
CCGGGAACGGGGGTCCCCCCGAGGGCAGCCTGGACGTGCTGCAGTCCTGGTGTGAGAAGCTGGCCGAGAT
CATCTGGCAGAACCGGCAGCAGATCCGCAGGGCTGAGCACCTGTGCCAGCAGCTGCCCATCCCAGGCCCC
GTGGAGGAGATGCTGGCTGAGGTCAACGCCACCATCACGGACATCATCTCAGCTCTGGTCACCAGCACGT
TCATCATCGAGAAGCAGCCTCCTCAGGTCCTGAAGACCCAGACCAAGTTTGCGGCCACCGTGCGCCTGCT
GGTGGGGGGAAAGCTGAATGTGCACATGAACCCCCCGCAGGTGAAGGCGACCATCATCAGCGAGCAGCAG
GCCAAGTCCCTGCTCAAGAATGAGAACACCCGCAATGAGTGCAGCGGCGAGATCCTGAACAACTGTTGCG
TCATGGAGTACCACCAGGCCACTGGCACGCTCAGCGCCCACTTCAGAAACATGTCACTGAAAAGAATCAA
GCGCGCCGACAGGCGTGGTGCAGAGTCGGTGACGGAGGAGAAGTTCACAGTCCTGTTTGAGTCTCAGTTC
AGCGTTGGCAGCAACGAGCTGGTGTTCCAGGTGAAGACCCTGTCCCTCCCTGTGGTCGTTATCGTCCATG
GCAGCCAGGACCACAATGCTACTGCCACCGTGCTGTGGGACAATGCCTTTGCTGAGCCGGGCAGGGTGCC
ATTTGCTGTGCCTGACAAGGTGCTGTGGCCGCAGCTGTGTGAAGCGCTCAACATGAAATTCAAGGCTGAA
GTACAGAGCAACCGGGGCTTGACCAAAGAGAACCTCGTGTTCCTGGCACAGAAACTGTTCAACATCAGCA
GCAACCACCTCGAGGACTACAACAGCATGTCTGTGTCCTGGTCCCAGTTCAACCGGGAGAACTTGCCCGG
CTGGAACTACACCTTCTGGCAGTGGTTCGACGGGGTGATGGAGGTGCTGAAGAAGCACCATAAGCCCCAT
TGGAATGATGGGGCTATCCTGGGTTTCGTGAACAAGCAACAGGCCCACGACCTGCTCATCAACAAGCCGG
ACGGGACCTTCCTGCTGCGCTTCAGTGACTCGGAAATCGGGGGCATCACCATTGCTTGGAAGTTTGACTC
TCCGGACCGAAACCTCTGGAATCTGAAGCCATTCACGACGCGAGATTTCTCCATTCGGTCCCTGGCCGAC
CGGCTGGGGGACCTGAACTACCTTATCTACGTGTTCCCAGACCGACCCAAGGACGAGGTCTTTGCCAAGT
ATTACACTCCTGTACTTGCGAAAGCAGTTGACGGATACGTGAAGCCACAGATCAAGCAAGTGGTCCCTGA
GTTCGTCAATGCATCCACAGATGCCGGAGCCAGCGCCACCTACATGGACCAGGCTCCTTCCCCAGTCGTG
TGCCCTCAACCTCACTACAACATGTACCCACCCAACCCTGACCCTGTCCTTGACCAAGATGGCGAGTTTG
ACCTGGATGAGAGCATGGATGTTGCCAGGCACGTGGAAGAACTTTTACGCCGGCCCATGGACAGTCTCGA
CGCCCGCCTCTCCCCACCTGCTGGTCTCTTCACCTCCGCTAGAAGCTCCCTGTCCTGAGAATTCGATATC
AAGCTTATCGATAATCAACCTCTGGATTACAAAATTTGTGAAAGATTGACTGGTATTCTTAACTATGTTG
CTCCTTTTACGCTATGTGGATACGCTGCTTTAATGCCTTTGTATCATGCTATTGCTTCCCGTATGGCTTT
CATTTTCTCCTCCTTGTATAAATCCTGGTTGCTGTCTCTTTATGAGGAGTTGTGGCCCGTTGTCAGGCAA
CGTGGCGTGGTGTGCACTGTGTTTGCTGACGCAACCCCCACTGGTTGGGGCATTGCCACCACCTGTCAGC
TCCTTTCCGGGACTTTCGCTTTCCCCCTCCCTATTGCCACGGCGGAACTCATCGCCGCCTGCCTTGCCCG
CTGCTGGACAGGGGCTCGGCTGTTGGGCACTGACAATTCCGTGGTGTTGTCGGGGAAATCATCGTCCTTT
CCTTGGCTGCTCGCCTGTGTTGCCACCTGGATTCTGCGCGGGACGTCCTTCTGCTACGTCCCTTCGGCCC
TCAATCCAGCGGACCTTCCTTCCCGCGGCCTGCTGCCGGCTCTGCGGCCTCTTCCGCGTCTTCGCCTTCG
CCCTCAGACGAGTCGGATCTCCCTTTGGGCCGCCTCCCCGCATCGATACCGTCGACCTCGAGACCTAGAA
AAACATGGAGCAATCACAAGTAGCAATACAGCAGCTACCAATGCTGATTGTGCCTGGCTAGAAGCACAAG
AGGAGGAGGAGGTGGGTTTTCCAGTCACACCTCAGGTACCTTTAAGACCAATGACTTACAAGGCAGCTGT
AGATCTTAGCCACTTTTTAAAAGAAAAGGGGGGACTGGAAGGGCTAATTCACTCCCAACGAAGACAAGAT
ATCCTTGATCTGTGGATCTACCACACACAAGGCTACTTCCCTGATTGGCAGAACTACACACCAGGGCCAG
GGATCAGATATCCACTGACCTTTGGATGGTGCTACAAGCTAGTACCAGTTGAGCAAGAGAAGGTAGAAGA
AGCCAATGAAGGAGAGAACACCCGCTTGTTACACCCTGTGAGCCTGCATGGGATGGATGACCCGGAGAGA
GAAGTATTAGAGTGGAGGTTTGACAGCCGCCTAGCATTTCATCACATGGCCCGAGAGCTGCATCCGGACT
GTACTGGGTCTCTCTGGTTAGACCAGATCTGAGCCTGGGAGCTCTCTGGCTAACTAGGGAACCCACTGCT
TAAGCCTCAATAAAGCTTGCCTTGAGTGCTTCAAGTAGTGTGTGCCCGTCTGTTGTGTGACTCTGGTAAC
TAGAGATCCCTCAGACCCTTTTAGTCAGTGTGGAAAATCTCTAGCAGGGCCCGTTTAAACCCGCTGATCA
GCCTCGACTGTGCCTTCTAGTTGCCAGCCATCTGTTGTTTGCCCCTCCCCCGTGCCTTCCTTGACCCTGG
AAGGTGCCACTCCCACTGTCCTTTCCTAATAAAATGAGGAAATTGCATCGCATTGTCTGAGTAGGTGTCA
TTCTATTCTGGGGGGTGGGGTGGGGCAGGACAGCAAGGGGGAGGATTGGGAAGACAATAGCAGGCATGCT
GGGGATGCGGTGGGCTCTATGGCTTCTGAGGCGGAAAGAACCAGCTGGGGCTCTAGGGGGTATCCCC
[124 nt withheld, positions 4758-4881]
C
[91 nt withheld, positions 4883-4973]
A
[49 nt withheld, positions 4975-5023]
CCTTTGACGTTGGAGTCCACGTTCTTT
[37 nt withheld, positions 5051-5087]
ACCCTATCTCGGTCTATTCTTTTGATTTATAAGGGATTTTGCCGATTTCGGCCTATTGGTTAAAAAATGA
GCTGATTTAACAAAAATTTAACGCGAATTAATTCTGTGGAATGTGTGTCAGTTAGGGTGTGGAAAGTCCC
CAGGCTCCCCAGCAGGCAGAAGTATGCAAAGCATGCATCTCAATTAGTCAGCAACCAGGTGTGGAAAGTC
CCCAGGCTCCCCAGCAGGCAGAAGTATGCAAAGCATGCATCTCAATTAGTCAGCAACCATAGTCCCGCCC
CTAACTCCGCCCATCCCGCCCCTAACTCCGCCCAGTTCCGCCCATTCTCCGCCCCATGGCTGACTAATTT
TTTTTATTTATGCAGAGGCCGAGGCCGCCTCTGCCTCTGAGCTATTCCAGAAGTAGTGAGGAGGCTTTTT
TGGAGGCCTAGGCTTTTGCAAAAAGCTCCCGGGAGCTTGTATATCCATTTTCGGATCTGATCAGCACGTG
TTGACAATTAATCATCGGCATAGTATATCGGCATAGTATAATACGACAAGGTGAGGAACTAAACCATGGC
CAAGTTGACCAGTGCCGTTCCGGTGCTCACCGCGCGCGACGTCGCCGGAGCGGTCGAGTTCTGGACCGAC
CGGCTCGGGTTCTCCCGGGACTTCGTGGAGGACGACTTCGCCGGTGTGGTCCGGGACGACGTGACCCTGT
TCATCAGCGCGGTCCAGGACCAGGTGGTGCCGGACAACACCCTGGCCTGGGTGTGGGTGCGCGGCCTGGA
CGAGCTGTACGCCGAGTGGTCGGAGGTCGTGTCCACGAACTTCCGGGACGCCTCCGGGCCGGCCATGACC
GAGATCGGCGAGCAGCCGTGGGGGCGGGAGTTCGCCCTGCGCGACCCGGCCGGCAACTGCGTGCACTTCG
TGGCCGAGGAGCAGGACTGACACGTGCTACGAGATTTCGATTCCACCGCCGCCTTCTATGAAAGGTTGGG
CTTCGGAATCGTTTTCCGGGACGCCGGCTGGATGATCCTCCAGCGCGGGGATCTCATGCTGGAGTTCTTC
GCCCACCCCAACTTGTTTATTGCAGCTTATAATGGTTACAAATAAAGCAATAGCATCACAAATTTCACAA
ATAAAGCATTTTTTTCACTGCATTCTAGTTGTGGTTTGTCCAAACTCATCAATGTATCTTATCATGTCTG
TATACCGTCGACCTCTAGCTAGAGCTTGGCGTAATCATGGTCATAGCTGTTTCCTGTGTGAAATTGTTAT
CCGCTCACAATTCCACACAACATACGAGCCGGAAGCATAAAGTGTAAAGCCTGGGGTGCCTAATGAGTGA
GCTAACTCACATTAATTGCGTTGCGCTCACTGCCCGCTTTCCAGTCGGGAAACCTGTCGTGCCAGCTGCA
TTAATGAATCGGCCAACGCGCGGGGAGAGGCGGTTTGCGTATTGGGCGCTCTTCCGCTTCCTCGCTCACT
GACTCGCTGCGCTCGGTCGTTCGGCTGCGGCGAGCGGTATCAGCTCACTCAAAGGCGGTAATACGGTTAT
CCACAGAATCAGGGGATAACGCAGGAAAGAACATGTGAGCAAAAGGCCAGCAAAAGGCCAGGAACCGTAA
AAAGGCCGCGTTGCTGGCGTTTTTCCATAGGCTCCGCCCCCCTGACGAGCATCACAAAAATCGACGCTCA
AGTCAGAGGTGGCGAAACCCGACAGGACTATAAAGATACCAGGCGTTTCCCCCTGGAAGCTCCCTCGTGC
GCTCTCCTGTTCCGACCCTGCCGCTTACCGGATACCTGTCCGCCTTTCTCCCTTCGGGAAGCGTGGCGCT
TTCTCATAGCTCACGCTGTAGGTATCTCAGTTCGGTGTAGGTCGTTCGCTCCAAGCTGGGCTGTGTGCAC
GAACCCCCCGTTCAGCCCGACCGCTGCGCCTTATCCGGTAACTATCGTCTTGAGTCCAACCCGGTAAGAC
ACGACTTATCGCCACTGGCAGCAGCCACTGGTAACAGGATTAGCAGAGCGAGGTATGTAGGCGGTGCTAC
AGAGTTCTTGAAGTGGTGGCCTAACTACGGCTACACTAGAAGAACAGTATTTGGTATCTGCGCTCTGCTG
AAGCCAGTTACCTTCGGAAAAAGAGTTGGTAGCTCTTGATCCGGCAAACAAACCACCGCTGGTAGCGGTG
GTTTTTTTGTTTGCAAGCAGCAGATTACGCGCAGAAAAAAAGGATCTCAAGAAGATCCTTTGATCTTTTC
TACGGGGTCTGACGCTCAGTGGAACGAAAACTCACGTTAAGGGATTTTGGTCATGAGATTATCAAAAAGG
ATCTTCACCTAGATCCTTTTAAATTAAAAATGAAGTTTTAAATCAATCTAAAGTATATATGAGTAAACTT
GGTCTGACAGTTACCAATGCTTAATCAGTGAGGCACCTATCTCAGCGATCTGTCTATTTCGTTCATCCAT
AGTTGCCTGACTCCCCGTCGTGTAGATAACTACGATACGGGAGGGCTTACCATCTGGCCCCAGTGCTGCA
ATGATACCGCGAGACCCACGCTCACCGGCTCCAGATTTATCAGCAATAAACCAGCCAGCCGGAAGGGCCG
AGCGCAGAAGTGGTCCTGCAACTTTATCCGCCTCCATCCAGTCTATTAATTGTTGCCGGGAAGCTAGAGT
AAGTAGTTCGCCAGTTAATAGTTTGCGCAACGTTGTTGCCATTGCTACAGGCATCGTGGTGTCACGCTCG
TCGTTTGGTATGGCTTCATTCAGCTCCGGTTCCCAACGATCAAGGCGAGTTACATGATCCCCCATGTTGT
GCAAAAAAGCGGTTAGCTCCTTCGGTCCTCCGATCGTTGTCAGAAGTAAGTTGGCCGCAGTGTTATCACT
CATGGTTATGGCAGCACTGCATAATTCTCTTACTGTCATGCCATCCGTAAGATGCTTTTCTGTGACTGGT
GAGTACTCAACCAAGTCATTCTGAGAATAGTGTATGCGGCGACCGAGTTGCTCTTGCCCGGCGTCAATAC
GGGATAATACCGCGCCACATAGCAGAACTTTAAAAGTGCTCATCATTGGAAAACGTTCTTCGGGGCGAAA
ACTCTCAAGGATCTTACCGCTGTTGAGATCCAGTTCGATGTAACCCACTCGTGCACCCAACTGATCTTCA
GCATCTTTTACTTTCACCAGCGTTTCTGGGTGAGCAAAAACAGGAAGGCAAAATGCCGCAAAAAAGGGAA
TAAGGGCGACACGGAAATGTTGAATACTCATACTCTTCCTTTTTCAATATTATTGAAGCATTTATCAGGG
TTATTGTCTCATGAGCGGATACATATTTGAATGTATTTAGAAAAATAAACAAATAGGGGTTCCGCGCACA
TTTCCCCGAAAAGTGCCACCTGACGTCGACGGATCGGGAGATCTCCCGATCCCCTATGGTGCACTCTCAG
TACAATCTGCTCTGATGCCGCATAGTTAAGCCAGTATCTGCTCCCTGCTTGTGTGTTGGAGGTCGCTGAG
TAGTGCGCGAGCAAAATTTAAGCTACAACAAGGCAAGGCTTGACCGACAATTGCATGAAGAATCTGCTTA
GGGTTAGGCGTTTTGCGCTGCTTCGCGATGTACGGGCCAGATATACGCGTTGACATTGATTATTGACTAG
TTATTAATAGTAATCAATTACGGGGTCATTAGTTCATAGCCCATATATGGAGTTCCGCGTTACATAACTT
ACGGTAAATGGCCCGCCTGGCTGACCGCCCAACGACCCCCGCCCATTGACGTCAATAATGACGTATGTTC
CCATAGTAACGCCAATAGGGACTTTCCATTGACGTCAATGGGTGGAGTATTTACGGTAAACTGCCCACTT
GGCAGTACATCAAGTGTATCATATGCCAAGTACGCCCCCTATTGACGTCAATGACGGTAAATGGCCCGCC
TGGCATTATGCCCAGTACATGACCTTATGGGACTTTCCTACTTGGCAGTACATCTACGTATTAGTCATCG
CTATTACCATGGTGATGCGGTTTTGGCAGTACATCAATGGGCGTGGATAGCGGTTTGACTCACGGGGATT
TCCAAGTCTCCACCCCATTGACGTCAATGGGAGTTTGTTTTGGCACCAAAATCAACGGGACTTTCCAAAA
TGTCGTAACAACTCCGCCCCATTGACGCAAATGGGCGGTAGGCGTGTACGGTGGGAGGTCTATATAAGCA
GCGCGTTTTGCCTGTACTGGGTCTCTCTGGTTAGACCAGATCTGAGCCTGGGAGCTCTCTGGCTAACTAG
GGAACCCACTGCTTAAGCCTCAATAAAGCTTGCCTTGAGTGCTTCAAGTAGTGTGTGCCCGTCTGTTGTG
TGACTCTGGTAACTAGAGATCCCTCAGACCCTTTTAGTCAGTGTGGAAAATCTCTAGCAGTGGCGCCCGA
ACAGGGACTTGAAAGCGAAAGGGAAACCAGAGGAGCTCTCTCGACGCAGGACTCGGCTTGCTGAAGCGCG
CACGGCAAGAGGCGAGGGGCGGCGACTGGTGAGTACGCCAAAAATTTTGACTAGCGGAGGCTAGAAGGAG
AGAGATGGGTGCGAGAGCGTCAGTATTAAGCGGGGGAGAATTAGATCGCGATGGGAAAAAATTCGGTTAA
GGCCAGGGGGAAAGAAAAAATATAAATTAAAACATATAGTATGGGCAAGCAGGGAGCTAGAACGATTCGC
AGTTAATCCTGGCCTGTTAGAAACATCAGAAGGCTGTAGACAAATACTGGGACAGCTACAACCATCCCTT
CAGACAGGATCAGAAGAACTTAGATCATTATATAATACAGTAGCAACCCTCTATTGTGTGCATCAAAGGA
TAGAGATAAAAGACACCAAGGAAGCTTTAGACAAGATAGAGGAAGAGCAAAACAAAAGTAAGACCACCGC
ACAGCAAGCGGCCGCTGATCTTCAGACCTGGAGGAGGAGATATGAGGGACAATTGGAGAAGTGAATTATA
TAAATATAAAGTAGTAAAAATTGAACCATTAGGAGTAGCACCCACCAAGGCAAAGAGAAGAGTGGTGCAG
AGAGAAAAAAGAGCAGTGGGAATAGGAGCTTTGTTCCTTGGGTTCTTGGGAGCAGCAGGAAGCACTATGG
GCGCAGCGTCAATGACGCTGACGGTACAGGCCAGACAATTATTGTCTGGTATAGTGCAGCAGCAGAACAA
TTTGCTGAGGGCTATTGAGGCGCAACAGCATCTGTTGCAACTCACAGTCTGGGGCATCAAGCAGCTCCAG
GCAAGAATCCTGGCTGTGGAAAGATACCTAAAGGATCAACAGCTCCTGGGGATTTGGGGTTGCTCTGGAA
AACTCATTTGCACCACTGCTGTGCCTTGGAATGCTAGTTGGAGTAATAAATCTCTGGAACAGATTTGGAA
TCACACGACCTGGATGGAGTGGGACAGAGAAATTAACAATTACACAAGCTTAATACACTCCTTAATTGAA
GAATCGCAAAACCAGCAAGAAAAGAATGAACAAGAATTATTGGAATTAGATAAATGGGCAAGTTTGTGGA
ATTGGTTTAACATAACAAATTGGCTGTGGTATATAAAATTATTCATAATGATAGTAGGAGGCTTGGTAGG
TTTAAGAATAGTTTTTGCTGTACTTTCTATAGTGAATAGAGTTAGGCAGGGATATTCACCATTATCGTTT
CAGACCCACCTC
